Addgene plasmid #202813: pLVX-SVA-lncRNA-AK057321-mcherry
Purpose: Lentiviral vector to express of SVA-lncRNA AK057321 with CMV for mcherry expression
Depositing lab: Matthew Anderson. Depositing organization: Beth Israel Deaconess Medical Center. Publication: Hominoid SVA-lncRNA AK057321 targets human-specific SVA retrotransposons in SCN8A and CDK5RAP2 to initiate neuronal maturation. Nadler MJS, Chang W, Ozkaynak E, Huo Y, Nong Y, Boillot M, Johnson M, Moreno A, Matthew P Anderson. Commun Biol. 2023 Mar 30;6(1):347. doi: 10.1038/s42003-023-04683-8. PubMed 36997626.
Backbone
  Vector backbone: pLVX
  Backbone size w/o insert (bp): 8627
  Total vector size (bp): 10390
  Vector type: Mammalian Expression, Lentiviral
Growth in bacteria
  Bacterial resistance: Ampicillin, 100 μg/mL
  Growth temperature: 37°C
  Growth strain: NEB Stable
  Copy number: Unknown
Gene/Insert
  Gene/Insert name: SVA-lncRNA AK057321
  Species: H. sapiens (human)
  Insert size (bp): 1763
  GenBank ID: AK057321.1
  Promoter: U6
  Cloning method: Restriction Enzyme; 5′ cloning site BamHI (not destroyed); 3′ cloning site EcoRI (not destroyed)
  Sequencing primers: 5′ whole plasmid sequencing; 3′ whole plasmid sequencing
Resource information
  A portion of this plasmid was derived from a plasmid made by: Homo sapiens cDNA FLJ32759 fis, clone TESTI2001793
Terms and licenses: Academic/Nonprofit Terms; Industry Terms: Not Available to Industry
How to cite: pLVX-SVA-lncRNA-AK057321-mcherry was a gift from Matthew Anderson (Addgene plasmid # 202813 ; http://n2t.net/addgene:202813 ; RRID:Addgene_202813)
