[The description below was written by a language model from this plasmid's Addgene catalogue record and pLannotate feature annotations shown in this document.]
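Description:
pLVX-SVA-lncRNA-AK057321-mcherry is an HIV-1-based lentiviral transfer plasmid on the pLVX backbone, built to deliver and express a human SVA-retrotransposon-derived long noncoding RNA in mammalian cells while marking transduced cells with red fluorescence. It is about 10.4 kb in total and is maintained in E. coli through a high-copy ColE1/pUC-type origin and an ampicillin resistance gene. The sequenced record shows an IS1 bacterial insertion element sitting within the AmpR promoter, splitting it into two fragments. This looks like a transposition event acquired during propagation rather than a designed part.

Between the two annotated HIV-1 LTRs lie the usual lentiviral cis elements: the Ψ packaging signal with a gag fragment, the Rev response element for Rev-dependent nuclear export of the genomic RNA, and the cPPT/CTS, which aids nuclear import of the reverse-transcribed genome. Nef-derived annotations next to each LTR most likely reflect LTR U3-overlapping sequence. The payload has two independent expression units. A human U6 RNA polymerase III promoter drives the roughly 1.76 kb AK057321 lncRNA cDNA, cloned between retained BamHI and EcoRI sites. The short ZNRF2, C8orf44, ERVK-24 and hGH poly(A) hits in this region are probably similarity matches to repeat-derived sequence in the insert, not separate functional elements. Downstream, the CMV enhancer and promoter drive mCherry, followed by a WPRE to boost transcript stability and expression.

The construct is used to make lentivirus for overexpressing this hominoid-specific lncRNA. The associated study examined its targeting of SVA elements in SCN8A and CDK5RAP2 during neuronal maturation.
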