Features (pLannotate 1.2.2; 28 found; start..end, strand, type, name):
    377..634     +  LTR            5' LTR (truncated): truncated 5' long terminal repeat (LTR) from HIV-1
    681..806     +  misc_feature   HIV-1 Ψ: packaging signal of human immunodeficiency virus type 1
    790..1128    +  CDS            HIV-1 gag (fragment): gag protein from human immunodeficiency virus 1; gag
   1303..1536    +  misc_feature   RRE: The Rev response element (RRE) of HIV-1 allows for Rev-dependent mRNA export from the nucleus to the cytoplasm.
   1913..2013    +  CDS            Rev (fragment): human immunodeficiency virus 1 (HIV-1) Rev protein; rev; enhances nuclear export of unspliced and incompletely spliced viral mRNAs
   2028..2143    +  misc_feature   cPPT/CTS: central polypurine tract and central termination sequence of HIV-1 (lacking the first T)
   2196..2436    +  promoter       U6 promoter: RNA polymerase III promoter for human U6 snRNA
   2446..2568    +  CDS            ZNRF2 (fragment): ZNRF2_HUMAN - Also known as RNF202. Experimental evidence at protein level: Swiss-Prot protein existence level 1. May play a role in the establishment and maintenance of neuronal transmission and plasticity via its ubiquitin ligase activity. E3 ubiquitin ligases accept ubiquitin from an E2 ubiquitin-conjugating enzyme in the form of a thioester and then directly transfer the ubiquitin to targeted substrates. From Homo sapiens (Human).
   2714..2739    +  polyA_signal   hGH poly(A) signal (fragment): human growth hormone polyadenylation signal
   2780..2869    -  CDS            C8orf44 (fragment): CH044_HUMAN - Experimental evidence at transcript level: Swiss-Prot protein existence level 2. From Homo sapiens (Human).
   3733..3864    +  CDS            ERVK-24 (fragment): NP24_HUMAN - Experimental evidence at protein level: Swiss-Prot protein existence level 1. May possess a function in tumorigenesis. From Homo sapiens (Human).
   4287..4590    +  enhancer       CMV enhancer: human cytomegalovirus immediate early enhancer
   4591..4794    +  promoter       CMV promoter: human cytomegalovirus (CMV) immediate early promoter
   4839..5549    +  CDS            mCherry: monomeric derivative of DsRed fluorescent protein (Shaner et al., 2004) mammalian codon-optimized
   5582..6170    +  misc_feature   WPRE: woodchuck hepatitis virus posttranscriptional regulatory element
   6187..6705    +  CDS            nef (fragment): NEF_HV1BR - Experimental evidence at protein level: Swiss-Prot protein existence level 1. Extracellular Nef protein targets CD4(+) T-lymphocytes for apoptosis by interacting with CXCR4 surface receptors (PubMed:14990729). From Human immunodeficiency virus type 1 group M subtype B (isolate BRU/LAI) (HIV-1).
   6753..7010    +  LTR            5' LTR (truncated): truncated 5' long terminal repeat (LTR) from HIV-1
   7162..7178    -  protein_bind   lac operator: The lac repressor binds to the lac operator to inhibit transcription in E. coli. This inhibition can be relieved by adding lactose or isopropyl-β-D-thiogalactopyranoside (IPTG). lac repressor encoded by lacI
   7186..7216    -  promoter       lac promoter: promoter for the E. coli lac operon
   7231..7252    -  protein_bind   CAP binding site: CAP binding activates transcription in the presence of cAMP. E. coli catabolite activator protein
   7265..7357    -  CDS            lacI (fragment): lac repressor; lacI; The lac repressor binds to the lac operator to inhibit transcription in E. coli. This inhibition can be relieved by adding lactose or isopropyl-β-D-thiogalactopyranoside (IPTG).
   7540..8128    -  rep_origin     ori: high-copy-number ColE1/pMB1/pBR322/pUC origin of replication
   8299..9159    -  CDS            AmpR: β-lactamase; bla; confers resistance to ampicillin, carbenicillin, and related antibiotics
   9160..9199    -  promoter       AmpR promoter (fragment): bla
   9200..9967    -  mobile_element IS1: prokaryotic transposable element IS1
   9968..10041   -  promoter       AmpR promoter (fragment): bla
  10089..10223   +  polyA_signal   SV40 poly(A) signal: SV40 polyadenylation signal
  10390..329     +  CDS            nef (fragment) (across the origin): NEF_HV1BR - Experimental evidence at protein level: Swiss-Prot protein existence level 1. Extracellular Nef protein targets CD4(+) T-lymphocytes for apoptosis by interacting with CXCR4 surface receptors (PubMed:14990729). From Human immunodeficiency virus type 1 group M subtype B (isolate BRU/LAI) (HIV-1).
>Addgene plasmid #202813 | pLVX-SVA-lncRNA-AK057321-mcherry | addgene full sequence | sequence record 399651 | Addgene NGS Result
TGGAAGGGCTAATTCACTCCCAAAGAAGACAAGATATCCTTGATCTGTGGATCTACCACACACAAGGCTA
CTTCCCTGATTAGCAGAACTACACACCAGGGCCAGGGGTCAGATATCCACTGACCTTTGGATGGTGCTAC
AAGCTAGTACCAGTTGAGCCAGATAAGGTAGAAGAGGCCAATAAAGGAGAGAACACCAGCTTGTTACACC
CTGTGAGCCTGCATGGGATGGATGACCCGGAGAGAGAAGTGTTAGAGTGGAGGTTTGACAGCCGCCTAGC
ATTTCATCACGTGGCCCGAGAGCTGCATCCGGAGTACTTCAAGAACTGCTGATATCGAGCTTGCTACAAG
GGACTTTCCGCTGGGGACTTTCCAGGGAGGCGTGGCCTGGGCGGGACTGGGGAGTGGCGAGCCCTCAGAT
CCTGCATATAAGCAGCTGCTTTTTGCCTGTACTGGGTCTCTCTGGTTAGACCAGATCTGAGCCTGGGAGC
TCTCTGGCTAACTAGGGAACCCACTGCTTAAGCCTCAATAAAGCTTGCCTTGAGTGCTTCAAGTAGTGTG
TGCCCGTCTGTTGTGTGACTCTGGTAACTAGAGATCCCTCAGACCCTTTTAGTCAGTGTGGAAAATCTCT
AGCAGTGGCGCCCGAACAGGGACTTGAAAGCGAAAGGGAAACCAGAGGAGCTCTCTCGACGCAGGACTCG
GCTTGCTGAAGCGCGCACGGCAAGAGGCGAGGGGCGGCGACTGGTGAGTACGCCAAAAATTTTGACTAGC
GGAGGCTAGAAGGAGAGAGATGGGTGCGAGAGCGTCAGTATTAAGCGGGGGAGAATTAGATCGCGATGGG
AAAAAATTCGGTTAAGGCCAGGGGGAAAGAAAAAATATAAATTAAAACATATAGTATGGGCAAGCAGGGA
GCTAGAACGATTCGCAGTTAATCCTGGCCTGTTAGAAACATCAGAAGGCTGTAGACAAATACTGGGACAG
CTACAACCATCCCTTCAGACAGGATCAGAAGAACTTAGATCATTATATAATACAGTAGCAACCCTCTATT
GTGTGCATCAAAGGATAGAGATAAAAGACACCAAGGAAGCTTTAGACAAGATAGAGGAAGAGCAAAACAA
AAGTAAGACCACCGCACAGCAAGCGGCCGGCCGCTGATCTTCAGACCTGGAGGAGGAGATATGAGGGACA
ATTGGAGAAGTGAATTATATAAATATAAAGTAGTAAAAATTGAACCATTAGGAGTAGCACCCACCAAGGC
AAAGAGAAGAGTGGTGCAGAGAGAAAAAAGAGCAGTGGGAATAGGAGCTTTGTTCCTTGGGTTCTTGGGA
GCAGCAGGAAGCACTATGGGCGCAGCGTCAATGACGCTGACGGTACAGGCCAGACAATTATTGTCTGGTA
TAGTGCAGCAGCAGAACAATTTGCTGAGGGCTATTGAGGCGCAACAGCATCTGTTGCAACTCACAGTCTG
GGGCATCAAGCAGCTCCAGGCAAGAATCCTGGCTGTGGAAAGATACCTAAAGGATCAACAGCTCCTGGGG
ATTTGGGGTTGCTCTGGAAAACTCATTTGCACCACTGCTGTGCCTTGGAATGCTAGTTGGAGTAATAAAT
CTCTGGAACAGATTTGGAATCACACGACCTGGATGGAGTGGGACAGAGAAATTAACAATTACACAAGCTT
AATACACTCCTTAATTGAAGAATCGCAAAACCAGCAAGAAAAGAATGAACAAGAATTATTGGAATTAGAT
AAATGGGCAAGTTTGTGGAATTGGTTTAACATAACAAATTGGCTGTGGTATATAAAATTATTCATAATGA
TAGTAGGAGGCTTGGTAGGTTTAAGAATAGTTTTTGCTGTACTTTCTATAGTGAATAGAGTTAGGCAGGG
ATATTCACCATTATCGTTTCAGACCCACCTCCCAACCCCGAGGGGACCCGACAGGCCCGAAGGAATAGAA
GAAGAAGGTGGAGAGAGAGACAGAGACAGATCCATTCGATTAGTGAACGGATCTCGACGGTATCGCCTTT
AAAAGAAAAGGGGGGATTGGGGGGTACAGTGCAGGGGAAAGAATAGTAGACATAATAGCAACAGACATAC
AAACTAAAGAATTACAAAAACAAATTACAAAAATTCAAAATTTTCGGGTTTATTACAGGGACAGCAGAGA
TCCAGTTTATCGATCTGGGCAGGAAGAGGGCCTATTTCCCATGATTCCTTCATATTTGCATATACGATAC
AAGGCTGTTAGAGAGATAATTAGAATTAATTTGACTGTAAACACAAAGATATTAGTACAAAATACGTGAC
GTAGAAAGTAATAATTTCTTGGGTAGTTTGCAGTTTTAAAATTATGTTTTAAAATGGACTATCATATGCT
TACCGTAACTTGAAAGTATTTCGATTTCTTGGCTTTATATATCTTGTGGAAAGGACGAGGATCCGAGCAG
CCCTGAGGATGGCGGCGGCGGCGGCCAGCACCGGCCGGTGGGCGGGAGCCCCGGCGGGCCGCGCCTGGTG
ATCGGCTCCTTACCAGCTCACCTCTCACCGCGCATGTTTGGAGACTATATCATCATGTACATAGAAAAAT
CCAAAGGATTCTGCAAAAAAGCTACTAGAACCACTGACTTCATCAAGATGCAGTCTCCCTCTGATGCCGA
GCGGAGGCTGGACTGTACAGCCACCATCTCGGCTCACTGCAACATCCCTGCCTGATTCTCCTGCCTCAGC
CTGCCGAGTGCCTGGGATTGCAGGCTCGCGCCGCCACGCCTGACTGGTTTTTGTATTTTTTGGTGGAGAA
GGGGTTTCGCCATGTTGGCTGGGCTGGTCTCCAGCTCCTGACCGCAAGTGATCTGCCCGCCTCGGCCTCC
CGAGGTGCCAGGATTGCAGACGGAGTCTCGCTCACTCAGTGCTCAATGTTGCCCAGGCTGGAGTGCAGTG
GCGTGATCTCAGCTCGCTACAACCTCCACCTCCCAGCCGCCTGCCTTGGCCTCCCAAAGTGCTGAGATTG
CAGCCTCTGCCCGGCCGCCACCCCGTCTGGGAAGTGAGGAGCGTCTCTGCCTGGCCGCCCATCGTCTGGG
ATGTGAGGAGCCCCTCTGCCCGGCCGCCCAGTCTGAGATGTGAAGAGCGCCTCTGCCCGGCCGCGACCCC
GTCTGGGAACTGAGGAGTGTCTCTGCCTGGCCACCCATCGTCTGGGATGTGAGGAGCCCCTCTGCCCGGC
CGCCCAGTCTGGGAAATGAGGAGCGCCTCTTCCTGGCCACCATCCCGTCTGGGAAGTGAGGAGCGTCTCT
GCCCGGCCGCCCATCGTCTGAGATGTGGGGAGCGCCTCTGCCCGGCCCCAACCCCGTCTGGGAACTGAGG
AGTGTCTCTGCCCGACCGCCACCCCGTCTGGGAGGTGAGGAACGTTTCTGCCCAGCCGCCCGTCTGAGAA
GTGAGCCCCTCCGCCTGGCAGCCGCCCCATCTGGGAAGTGAGGAGCCCCTCCGCCCGGCAGCCGCCCCGT
CCGGGAGGTGGGGGGCAGCCCCCACCCGGCCAGCCACCCCGCACGGGAGGGAGGTGGGGCCAGCCCCTGC
CTGGCCAGCCGCCCCATTCAGGAGGTGGGGGGCAGCCCCTGCCCGGCAGCCATCCCGTCCGGGAGGTGGG
GGGCGCCTCTGCCCGGCTGCCCCATCTGGGAAGTGAGGAGCCCCTCTGCCCGGCAGCCACCCCGTCTGGG
AGGTGTGCCCAACAGCTCATTGAGAACGGGCCATGATGACGATGGCGGTTTTGTCGAATAGAAAGGGGGG
AAATGTGGGGAAAAGAAAGAGAAATCAGATTGTTGCGGCGTCTGTGTAGAAAGAAGTAGATATAGGAGAC
TCCATTTTGTTCTGTACTAAGAAAAATTCTTCTGCCTTGGGATGCTGTTAATCTATAACCTTACCCCCAA
CCCCGTGCTCTCTGAAACATGTGCTGTGTCCACTCAGGGTTAAATGGATTAAGGGCGGTGCAAGATGTGC
TTTGTTAAACAGATGCTTGAAGGCAGCATGCTCGTTAAGAGTCATCACCACTCCCTAATCTCAAGTACCC
AGGGACACAAACACTGCGGAAGGCTGCAGGGTCCTCTGCCTAGGAAAACCAGAGACCCTTGTTCACATGT
TTATCTGCTGACCTTCCCTCCACTATTGTCCTATGACCCTGCCAAATCCCCCTCTCCAAAAAACACCCAA
GAATGATCTTTTTTACGCGTGAATTCTAGTTATTAATAGTAATCAATTACGGGGTCATTAGTTCATAGCC
CATATATGGAGTTCCGCGTTACATAACTTACGGTAAATGGCCCGCCTGGCTGACCGCCCAACGACCCCCG
CCCATTGACGTCAATAATGACGTATGTTCCCATAGTAACGCCAATAGGGACTTTCCATTGACGTCAATGG
GTGGAGTATTTACGGTAAACTGCCCACTTGGCAGTACATCAAGTGTATCATATGCCAAGTACGCCCCCTA
TTGACGTCAATGACGGTAAATGGCCCGCCTGGCATTATGCCCAGTACATGACCTTATGGGACTTTCCTAC
TTGGCAGTACATCTACGTATTAGTCATCGCTATTACCATGGTGATGCGGTTTTGGCAGTACATCAATGGG
CGTGGATAGCGGTTTGACTCACGGGGATTTCCAAGTCTCCACCCCATTGACGTCAATGGGAGTTTGTTTT
GGCACCAAAATCAACGGGACTTTCCAAAATGTCGTAACAACTCCGCCCCATTGACGCAAATGGGCGGTAG
GCGTGTACGGTGGGAGGTCTATATAAGCAGAGCTGGTTTAGTGAACCGTCAGATCCGCTAGCGCTACCGG
TCGCCACCATGGTGAGCAAGGGCGAGGAGGATAACATGGCCATCATCAAGGAGTTCATGCGCTTCAAGGT
GCACATGGAGGGCTCCGTGAACGGCCACGAGTTCGAGATCGAGGGCGAGGGCGAGGGCCGCCCCTACGAG
GGCACCCAGACCGCCAAGCTGAAGGTGACCAAGGGTGGCCCCCTGCCCTTCGCCTGGGACATCCTGTCCC
CTCAGTTCATGTACGGCTCCAAGGCCTACGTGAAGCACCCCGCCGACATCCCCGACTACTTGAAGCTGTC
CTTCCCCGAGGGCTTCAAGTGGGAGCGCGTGATGAACTTCGAGGACGGCGGCGTGGTGACCGTGACCCAG
GACTCCTCCCTGCAGGACGGCGAGTTCATCTACAAGGTGAAGCTGCGCGGCACCAACTTCCCCTCCGACG
GCCCCGTAATGCAGAAGAAGACCATGGGCTGGGAGGCCTCCTCCGAGCGGATGTACCCCGAGGACGGCGC
CCTGAAGGGCGAGATCAAGCAGAGGCTGAAGCTGAAGGACGGCGGCCACTACGACGCTGAGGTCAAGACC
ACCTACAAGGCCAAGAAGCCCGTGCAGCTGCCCGGCGCCTACAACGTCAACATCAAGTTGGACATCACCT
CCCACAACGAGGACTACACCATCGTGGAACAGTACGAACGCGCCGAGGGCCGCCACTCCACCGGCGGCAT
GGACGAGCTGTACAAGTAGCTCGAGTCTAGAGGGCCCGACGCGTCTGGAACAATCAACCTCTGGATTACA
AAATTTGTGAAAGATTGACTGGTATTCTTAACTATGTTGCTCCTTTTACGCTATGTGGATACGCTGCTTT
AATGCCTTTGTATCATGCTATTGCTTCCCGTATGGCTTTCATTTTCTCCTCCTTGTATAAATCCTGGTTG
CTGTCTCTTTATGAGGAGTTGTGGCCCGTTGTCAGGCAACGTGGCGTGGTGTGCACTGTGTTTGCTGACG
CAACCCCCACTGGTTGGGGCATTGCCACCACCTGTCAGCTCCTTTCCGGGACTTTCGCTTTCCCCCTCCC
TATTGCCACGGCGGAACTCATCGCCGCCTGCCTTGCCCGCTGCTGGACAGGGGCTCGGCTGTTGGGCACT
GACAATTCCGTGGTGTTGTCGGGGAAGCTGACGTCCTTTCCATGGCTGCTCGCCTGTGTTGCCACCTGGA
TTCTGCGCGGGACGTCCTTCTGCTACGTCCCTTCGGCCCTCAATCCAGCGGACCTTCCTTCCCGCGGCCT
GCTGCCGGCTCTGCGGCCTCTTCCGCGTCTTCGCCTTCGCCCTCAGACGAGTCGGATCTCCCTTTGGGCC
GCCTCCCCGCCTGGAATTAATTCTGCAGTCGAGACCTAGAAAAACATGGAGCAATCACAAGTAGCAATAC
AGCAGCTACCAATGCTGATTGTGCCTGGCTAGAAGCACAAGAGGAGGAGGAGGTGGGTTTTCCAGTCACA
CCTCAGGTACCTTTAAGACCAATGACTTACAAGGCAGCTGTAGATCTTAGCCACTTTTTAAAAGAAAAGA
GGGGACTGGAAGGGCTAATTCACTCCCAACGAAGACAAGATATCCTTGATCTGTGGATCTACCACACACA
AGGCTACTTCCCTGATTAGCAGAACTACACACCAGGGCCAGGGGTCAGATATCCACTGACCTTTGGATGG
TGCTACAAGCTAGTACCAGTTGAGCCAGATAAGGTAGAAGAGGCCAATAAAGGAGAGAACACCAGCTTGT
TACACCCTGTGAGCCTGCATGGGATGGATGACCCGGAGAGAGAAGTGTTAGAGTGGAGGTTTGACAGCCG
CCTAGCATTTCATCACGTGGCCCGAGAGCTGCATCCGGAGTACTTCAAGAACTGCTGATATCGAGCTTGC
TACAAGGGACTTTCCGCTGGGGACTTTCCAGGGAGGCGTGGCCTGGGCGGGACTGGGGAGTGGCGAGCCC
TCAGATCCTGCATATAAGCAGCTGCTTTTTGCCTGTACTGGGTCTCTCTGGTTAGACCAGATCTGAGCCT
GGGAGCTCTCTGGCTAACTAGGGAACCCACTGCTTAAGCCTCAATAAAGCTTGCCTTGAGTGCTTCAAGT
AGTGTGTGCCCGTCTGTTGTGTGACTCTGGTAACTAGAGATCCCTCAGACCCTTTTAGTCAGTGTGGAAA
ATCTCTAGCAGTAGTAGTTCATGTCATCTTATTATTCAGTATTTATAACTTGCAAAGAAATGAATATCAG
AGAGTGAGAGGCCTTGACATTGCTAGCGTTTACCGTCGACCTCTAGCTAGAGCTTGGCGTAATCATGGTC
ATAGCTGTTTCCTGTGTGAAATTGTTATCCGCTCACAATTCCACACAACATACGAGCCGGAAGCATAAAG
TGTAAAGCCTGGGGTGCCTAATGAGTGAGCTAACTCACATTAATTGCGTTGCGCTCACTGCCCGCTTTCC
AGTCGGGAAACCTGTCGTGCCAGCTGCATTAATGAATCGGCCAACGCGCGGGGAGAGGCGGTTTGCGTAT
TGGGCGCTCTTCCGCTTCCTCGCTCACTGACTCGCTGCGCTCGGTCGTTCGGCTGCGGCGAGCGGTATCA
GCTCACTCAAAGGCGGTAATACGGTTATCCACAGAATCAGGGGATAACGCAGGAAAGAACATGTGAGCAA
AAGGCCAGCAAAAGGCCAGGAACCGTAAAAAGGCCGCGTTGCTGGCGTTTTTCCATAGGCTCCGCCCCCC
TGACGAGCATCACAAAAATCGACGCTCAAGTCAGAGGTGGCGAAACCCGACAGGACTATAAAGATACCAG
GCGTTTCCCCCTGGAAGCTCCCTCGTGCGCTCTCCTGTTCCGACCCTGCCGCTTACCGGATACCTGTCCG
CCTTTCTCCCTTCGGGAAGCGTGGCGCTTTCTCATAGCTCACGCTGTAGGTATCTCAGTTCGGTGTAGGT
CGTTCGCTCCAAGCTGGGCTGTGTGCACGAACCCCCCGTTCAGCCCGACCGCTGCGCCTTATCCGGTAAC
TATCGTCTTGAGTCCAACCCGGTAAGACACGACTTATCGCCACTGGCAGCAGCCACTGGTAACAGGATTA
GCAGAGCGAGGTATGTAGGCGGTGCTACAGAGTTCTTGAAGTGGTGGCCTAACTACGGCTACACTAGAAG
AACAGTATTTGGTATCTGCGCTCTGCTGAAGCCAGTTACCTTCGGAAAAAGAGTTGGTAGCTCTTGATCC
GGCAAACAAACCACCGCTGGTAGCGGTGGTTTTTTTGTTTGCAAGCAGCAGATTACGCGCAGAAAAAAAG
GATCTCAAGAAGATCCTTTGATCTTTTCTACGGGGTCTGACGCTCAGTGGAACGAAAACTCACGTTAAGG
GATTTTGGTCATGAGATTATCAAAAAGGATCTTCACCTAGATCCTTTTAAATTAAAAATGAAGTTTTAAA
TCAATCTAAAGTATATATGAGTAAACTTGGTCTGACAGTTACCAATGCTTAATCAGTGAGGCACCTATCT
CAGCGATCTGTCTATTTCGTTCATCCATAGTTGCCTGACTCCCCGTCGTGTAGATAACTACGATACGGGA
GGGCTTACCATCTGGCCCCAGTGCTGCAATGATACCGCGAGACCCACGCTCACCGGCTCCAGATTTATCA
GCAATAAACCAGCCAGCCGGAAGGGCCGAGCGCAGAAGTGGTCCTGCAACTTTATCCGCCTCCATCCAGT
CTATTAATTGTTGCCGGGAAGCTAGAGTAAGTAGTTCGCCAGTTAATAGTTTGCGCAACGTTGTTGCCAT
TGCTACAGGCATCGTGGTGTCACGCTCGTCGTTTGGTATGGCTTCATTCAGCTCCGGTTCCCAACGATCA
AGGCGAGTTACATGATCCCCCATGTTGTGCAAAAAAGCGGTTAGCTCCTTCGGTCCTCCGATCGTTGTCA
GAAGTAAGTTGGCCGCAGTGTTATCACTCATGGTTATGGCAGCACTGCATAATTCTCTTACTGTCATGCC
ATCCGTAAGATGCTTTTCTGTGACTGGTGAGTACTCAACCAAGTCATTCTGAGAATAGTGTATGCGGCGA
CCGAGTTGCTCTTGCCCGGCGTCAATACGGGATAATACCGCGCCACATAGCAGAACTTTAAAAGTGCTCA
TCATTGGAAAACGTTCTTCGGGGCGAAAACTCTCAAGGATCTTACCGCTGTTGAGATCCAGTTCGATGTA
ACCCACTCGTGCACCCAACTGATCTTCAGCATCTTTTACTTTCACCAGCGTTTCTGGGTGAGCAAAAACA
GGAAGGCAAAATGCCGCAAAAAAGGGAATAAGGGCGACACGGAAATGTTGAATACTCATACTCTTCCTTT
TTCAATATTATTGAAGCATTTATCAGGGTGGTAATGACTCCAACTTATTGATAGTGTTTTATGTTCAGAT
AATGCCCGATGACTTTGTCATGCAGCTCCACCGATTTTGAGAACGACAGCGACTTCCGTCCCAGCCGTGC
CAGGTGCTGCCTCAGATTCAGGTTATGCCGCTCAATTCGCTGCGTATATCGCTTGCTGATTACGTGCAGC
TTTCCCTTCAGGCGGGATTCATACAGCGGCCAGCCATCCGTCATCCATATCACCACGTCAAAGGGTGACA
GCAGGCTCATAAGACGCCCCAGCGTCGCCATAGTGCGTTCACCGAATACGTGCGCAACAACCGTCTTCCG
GAGACTGTCATACGCGTAAAACAGCCAGCGCTGGCGCGATTTAGCCCCGACATAGCCCCACTGTTCGTCC
ATTTCCGCGCAGACGATGACGTCACTGCCCGGCTGTATGCGCGAGGTTACCGACTGCGGCCTGAGTTTTT
TAAGTGACGTAAAATCGTGTTGAGGCCAACGCCCATAATGCGGGCTGTTGCCCGGCATCCAACGCCATTC
ATGGCCATATCAATGATTTTCTGGTGCGTACCGGGTTGAGAAGCGGTGTAAGTGAACTGCAGTTGCCATG
TTTTACGGCAGTGAGAGCAGAGATAGCGCTGATGTCCGGCGGTGCTTTTGCCGTTACGCACCACCCCGTC
AGTAGCTGAACAGGAGGGACAGCTGATAGAAACAGAAGCCACTGGAGCACCTCAAAAACACCATCATACA
CTAAATCAGTAAGTTGGCAGCATCACCTATCAGGGTTATTGTCTCATGAGCGGATACATATTTGAATGTA
TTTAGAAAAATAAACAAATAGGGGTTCCGCGCACATTTCCCCGAAAAGTGCCACCTGACGTCGACGGATC
GGGAGATCAACTTGTTTATTGCAGCTTATAATGGTTACAAATAAAGCAATAGCATCACAAATTTCACAAA
TAAAGCATTTTTTTCACTGCATTCTAGTTGTGGTTTGTCCAAACTCATCAATGTATCTTATCATGTCTGG
ATCAACTGGATAACTCAAGCTAACCAAAATCATCCCAAACTTCCCACCCCATACCCTATTACCACTGCCA
ATTACCTGTGGTTTCATTTACTCTAAACCTGTGATTCCTCTGAATTATTTTCATTTTAAAGAAATTGTAT
TTGTTAAATATGTACTACAAACTTAGTAGT
